>Addgene plasmid #69297 | pYPQ145 | depositor full sequence | sequence record 123943 | Full Sequence
CTAGATAACGCAGGATCCCCAAGTGGTGGCTATCGAGACCGGCGCCGCTACAGGGCGCGTCCCATTCGCC
ATTCAGGCTGCGCAACTGTTGGGAAGGGCGATCGGTGCGGGCCTCTTCGCTATTACGCCAGCTGGCGAAA
GGGGGATGTGCTGCAAGGCGATTAAGTTGGGTAACGCCAGGGTTTTCCCAGTCACGACGTTGTAAAACGA
CGGCCAGTGAGCGCGCGTAATACGACTCACTATAGGGCGAATTGGGTACCGGGCCCCCCCTCGAGGTCCT
CCAGCTTTTGTTCCCTTTAGTGAGGGTTAATTGCGCGCTTGGCGTAATCATGGTCATAGCTGTTTCCTGT
GTGAAATTGTTATCCGCTCACAATTCCACACAACATACGAGCCGGAAGCATAAAGTGTAAAGCCTGGGGT
GCCTAATGAGTGAGCTAACTCACATTAATTGCGTTGCGCTCACTGCCCGCTTTCCACCGGTGGTCTCTTG
CAACTAGTAAGGGCGAATTCGACCCAGCTTTCTTGTACAAAGTTGGCATTATAAAAAATAATTGCTCATC
AATTTGTTGCAACGAACAGGTCACTATCAGTCAAAATAAAATCATTATTTGCCATCCAGCTGATATCCCC
TATAGTGAGTCGTATTACATGGTCATAGCTGTTTCCTGGCAGCTCTGGCCCGTGTCTCAAAATCTCTGAT
GTTACATTGCACAAGATAAAAATATATCATCATGCCTCCTCTGGACCAGCCAGGACAGAAATGCCTCGAC
TTCGCTGCTGCCCAAGGTTGCCGGGTGACGCACACCGTGGAAACGGATGAAGGCACGAACCCAGTGGACA
TAAGCCTGTTCGGTTCGTAAGCTGTAATGCAAGTAGCGTATGCGCTCACGCAACTGGTCCAGAACCTTGA
CCGAACGCAGCGGTGGTAACGGCGCAGTGGCGGTTTTCATGGCTTGTTATGACTGTTTTTTTGGGGTACA
GTCTATGCCTCGGGCATCCAAGCAGCAAGCGCGTTACGCCGTGGGTCGATGTTTGATGTTATGGAGCAGC
AACGATGTTACGCAGCAGGGCAGTCGCCCTAAAACAAAGTTAAACATTATGAGGGAAGCGGTGATCGCCG
AAGTATCGACTCAACTATCAGAGGTAGTTGGCGTCATCGAGCGCCATCTCGAACCGACGTTGCTGGCCGT
ACATTTGTACGGCTCCGCAGTGGATGGCGGCCTGAAGCCACACAGTGATATTGATTTGCTGGTTACGGTG
ACCGTAAGGCTTGATGAAACAACGCGGCGAGCTTTGATCAACGACCTTTTGGAAACTTCGGCTTCCCCTG
GAGAGAGCGAGATTCTCCGCGCTGTAGAAGTCACCATTGTTGTGCACGACGACATCATTCCGTGGCGTTA
TCCAGCTAAGCGCGAACTGCAATTTGGAGAATGGCAGCGCAATGACATTCTTGCAGGTATCTTCGAGCCA
GCCACGATCGACATTGATCTGGCTATCTTGCTGACAAAAGCAAGAGAACATAGCGTTGCCTTGGTAGGTC
CAGCGGCGGAGGAACTCTTTGATCCGGTTCCTGAACAGGATCTATTTGAGGCGCTAAATGAAACCTTAAC
GCTATGGAACTCGCCGCCCGACTGGGCTGGCGATGAGCGAAATGTAGTGCTTACGTTGTCCCGCATTTGG
TACAGCGCAGTAACCGGCAAAATCGCGCCGAAGGATGTCGCTGCCGACTGGGCAATGGAGCGCCTGCCGG
CCCAGTATCAGCCCGTCATACTTGAAGCTAGACAGGCTTATCTTGGACAAGAAGAAGATCGCTTGGCCTC
GCGCGCAGATCAGTTGGAAGAATTTGTCCACTACGTGAAAGGCGAGATCACCAAGGTAGTCGGCAAATAA
CCCTCGAGCCACCCATGACCAAAATCCCTTAACGTGAGTTACGCGTCGTTCCACTGAGCGTCAGACCCCG
TAGAAAAGATCAAAGGATCTTCTTGAGATCCTTTTTTTCTGCGCGTAATCTGCTGCTTGCAAACAAAAAA
ACCACCGCTACCAGCGGTGGTTTGTTTGCCGGATCAAGAGCTACCAACTCTTTTTCCGAAGGTAACTGGC
TTCAGCAGAGCGCAGATACCAAATACTGTCCTTCTAGTGTAGCCGTAGTTAGGCCACCACTTCAAGAACT
CTGTAGCACCGCCTACATACCTCGCTCTGCTAATCCTGTTACCAGTGGCTGCTGCCAGTGGCGATAAGTC
GTGTCTTACCGGGTTGGACTCAAGACGATAGTTACCGGATAAGGCGCAGCGGTCGGGCTGAACGGGGGGT
TCGTGCACACAGCCCAGCTTGGAGCGAACGACCTACACCGAACTGAGATACCTACAGCGTGAGCATTGAG
AAAGCGCCACGCTTCCCGAAGGGAGAAAGGCGGACAGGTATCCGGTAAGCGGCAGGGTCGGAACAGGAGA
GCGCACGAGGGAGCTTCCAGGGGGAAACGCCTGGTATCTTTATAGTCCTGTCGGGTTTCGCCACCTCTGA
CTTGAGCGTCGATTTTTGTGATGCTCGTCAGGGGGGCGGAGCCTATGGAAAAACGCCAGCAACGCGGCCT
TTTTACGGTTCCTGGCCTTTTGCTGGCCTTTTGCTCACATGTTCTTTCCTGCGTTATCCCCTGATTCTGT
GGATAACCGTATTACCGCCTTTGAGTGAGCTGATACCGCTCGCCGCAGCCGAACGACCGAGCGCAGCGAG
TCAGTGAGCGAGGAAGCGGAAGAGCGCCCAATACGCAAACCGCCTCTCCCCGCGCGTTGGCCGATTCATT
AATGCAGCTGGCACGACAGGTTTCCCGACTGGAAAGCGGGCAGTGAGCGCAACGCAATTAATACGCGTAC
CGCTCGCCAGGAAGAGTTTGTAGAAACGCAAAAAGGCCATCCGTCAGGATGGCCTTCTGCTTAGTTTGAT
GCCTGGCAGTTTATGGCGGGCGTCCTGCCCGCCACCCTCCGGGCCGTTGCTTCACAACGTTCAAATCCGC
TCCCGGCGGATTTGTCCTACTCAGGAGAGCGTTCACCGACAAACAACAGATAAAACGAAAGGCCCAGTCT
TCCGACTGAGCCTTTCGTTTTATTTGATGCCTGGCAGTTCCCTACTCTCGCGTTAACGCTTGCATGGATG
TTTTCCCAGTCACGACGTTGTAAAACGACGGCCAGTCTTAAGCTCGGGCCCAAATAATGATTTTATTTTG
ACTGATAGTGACCTGTTCGTTGCAACAAATTGATGAGCAATGCTTTTTTATAATGCCAACTTTGTATACA
AAAGTTGCCCCATGGCGTTCCCT
Features (pLannotate 1.2.2; 19 found; start..end, strand, type, name):
     42..60      -  rep_origin     f1 ori (fragment): f1 bacteriophage origin of replication; arrow indicates direction of (+) strand synthesis
     65..220     -  CDS            lacZα (fragment): LacZα fragment of β-galactosidase; lacZ fragment
    228..246     +  promoter       T7 promoter: promoter for bacteriophage T7 RNA polymerase
    255..278     -  misc_feature   MCS (fragment): pBluescript multiple cloning site
    294..312     -  promoter       T3 promoter: promoter for bacteriophage T3 RNA polymerase
    357..373     -  protein_bind   lac operator: The lac repressor binds to the lac operator to inhibit transcription in E. coli. This inhibition can be relieved by adding lactose or isopropyl-β-D-thiogalactopyranoside (IPTG). lac repressor encoded by lacI
    381..411     -  promoter       lac promoter: promoter for the E. coli lac operon
    426..447     -  protein_bind   CAP binding site: CAP binding activates transcription in the presence of cAMP. E. coli catabolite activator protein
    512..611     -  protein_bind   attL2: mutant version of attL; recombination site for the Gateway® LR reaction LR Clonase™
    629..647     -  promoter       T7 promoter: promoter for bacteriophage T7 RNA polymerase
    837..860     +  promoter       Pc promoter (fragment): intI1 (promoter lies within the coding sequence); class 1 integron promoter
   1036..1092    +  CDS            GmR (fragment): gentamycin acetyltransferase; aacC1; confers resistance to gentamycin
   1099..1890    +  CDS            SmR: aminoglycoside adenylyltransferase (Murphy, 1985); aadA; confers resistance to spectinomycin and streptomycin
   1983..2571    +  rep_origin     ori: high-copy-number ColE1/pMB1/pBR322/pUC origin of replication
   2754..2846    +  CDS            lacI (fragment): lac repressor; lacI; The lac repressor binds to the lac operator to inhibit transcription in E. coli. This inhibition can be relieved by adding lactose or isopropyl-β-D-thiogalactopyranoside (IPTG).
   2901..2928    -  terminator     rrnB T2 terminator: transcription terminator T2 from the E. coli rrnB gene
   3060..3103    +  terminator     rrnB T1 terminator: Escherichia coli rrnB; transcription terminator T1 from the E. coli rrnB gene
   3150..3186    -  CDS            lacZα (fragment): LacZα fragment of β-galactosidase; lacZ fragment
   3202..3297    +  protein_bind   attL5: mutant version of attL; recombination site for the Gateway® LR reaction LR Clonase™
