[The description below was written by a language model from this plasmid's Addgene catalogue record and pLannotate feature annotations shown in this document.]
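Description:
pYPQ145 is an empty-backbone cloning vector from a plant CRISPR/Cas9 toolbox, built on the pYPQ104 backbone. It has two roles: it is a Golden Gate recipient and also a Gateway entry clone, designed to collect five guide RNA expression cassettes into a single array. It is a small plasmid of about 3.3 kb. It replicates in E. coli from a high-copy ColE1/pUC-type origin and is selected with spectinomycin through an aadA (SmR) aminoglycoside adenylyltransferase gene. That gene sits downstream of a fragment of a class 1 integron Pc promoter and a remnant of a gentamicin resistance gene.

The working region is bounded by attL5 and attL2 sites. Whatever is assembled between them can therefore be moved by an LR recombination into a compatible destination vector, and the attL5/attL2 pairing suits multisite reactions in which another entry clone supplies a second module. Between the att sites lies a lac cassette consisting of a CAP binding site, lac promoter, lac operator and lacZα fragment, together with pBluescript-derived T7 and T3 promoters and a multiple cloning site remnant. This is the kind of placeholder usually displaced during Golden Gate assembly, which would allow blue/white screening, although the record does not say so explicitly and does not annotate the type IIS restriction sites. rrnB T1 and T2 terminators sit upstream of attL5, where they insulate the cassette from read-through transcription. The short f1 ori and lacI fragments are backbone remnants.

The plasmid as deposited carries no gRNA, Cas9 or plant promoter. The gRNA units come from separate vectors, and the finished array is then used for multiplexed plant genome editing or transcriptional regulation.
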