Addgene plasmid #69297: pYPQ145
Purpose: (Empty Backbone) Golden Gate recipient and Gateway entry vector; assembly of 5 gRNAs
Depositing lab: Yiping Qi. Depositing organization: East Carolina University. Publication: A CRISPR/Cas9 toolbox for multiplexed plant genome editing and transcriptional regulation. Lowder LG, Paul JW, Baltes NJ, Voytas DF, Zhang Y, Zhang D, Tang X, Zheng X, Hsieh TF, Qi Y. Plant Physiol. 2015 Aug 21. pii: pp.00636.2015. 10.1104/pp.15.00636 PubMed 26297141.
Backbone
  Vector backbone: pYPQ104
  Vector type: CRISPR
Growth in bacteria
  Bacterial resistance: Spectinomycin, 50 μg/mL
  Growth temperature: 37°C
  Growth strain: DH5alpha
  Copy number: High Copy
Gene/Insert
  Gene/Insert name: None
Terms and licenses: Academic/Nonprofit Terms; Industry Terms: Not Available to Industry
How to cite: pYPQ145 was a gift from Yiping Qi (Addgene plasmid # 69297 ; http://n2t.net/addgene:69297 ; RRID:Addgene_69297)
