>Addgene plasmid #69297 | pYPQ145 | addgene partial sequence | sequence record 123932 | T3 5'-GCAATTAACCCTCACTAAAGG-3'
ACCTCGAGGGGGGGCCCGGTACCCAATTCGCCCTATAGTGAGTCGTATTACGCGCGCTCACTGGCCGTCG
TTTTACAACGTCGTGACTGGGAAAACCCTGGCGTTACCCAACTTAATCGCCTTGCAGCACATCCCCCTTT
CGCCAGCTGGCGTAATAGCGAAGAGGCCCGCACCGATCGCCCTTCCCAACAGTTGCGCAGCCTGAATGGC
GAATGGGACGCGCCCTGTAGCGGCGCCGGTCTCGATAGCCACCACTTGGGGATCCTGCGTTATCTAGAGG
GAACGCCATGGGGCAACTTTTGTATACAAAGTTGGCATTATAAAAAAGCATTGCTCATCAATTTGTTGCA
ACGA
