>Addgene plasmid #69297 | pYPQ145 | addgene partial sequence | sequence record 123933 | pBR322ori-3 5'-tttgtttgcaagcagcagat-3'
ATCTCAAGAAGATCCTTTGATCTTTTCTACGGGGTCTGACGCTCAGTGGAACGACGCGTAACTCACGTTA
AGGGATTTTGGTCATGGGTGGCTCGAGGGTTATTTGCCGACTACCTTGGTGATCTCGCCTTTCACGTAGT
GGACAAATTCTTCCAACTGATCTGCGCGCGAGGCCAAGCGATCTTCTTCTTGTCCAAGATAAGCCTGTCT
AGCTTCAAGTATGACGGGCTGATACTGGGCCGGCAGGCGCTCCATTGCCCAGTCGGCAGCGACATCCTTC
GGCGCGATTTTGCCGGTTACTGCGCTGTACCAAATGCGGGACAACGTAAGCACTACATTTCGCTCATCGC
CAGCCCAGTCGGGCGGCGAGTTCCATAGCGTTAAGGTTTCATTTAGCGCCTCAAATAGATCCTGTTCAGG
AACCGGATCAAAGAGTTCCTCCGCCGCTGGACCTACCAAGGCAACGCTATGTTCTCTTGCTTTTGTCAGC
AAGATAGCCAGATCAATGTCGATCGTGGCTGGCTCGAAGATACCTGCAAGAATGTCATTGCGCTGCCATT
CTCCAAATTGCAGTTCGCGCTTAGCTGGATAACGCCACGGAATGATGTCGTCGTGCACAACAATGGTGAC
TTCTACAGCGCGGAGAATCTCGCTCTCTCCAGGGGAAGCCGAAGTTTCCAAAAGGTCGTTGATCAAAGCT
CGCCGCGTTGTTTCATCAAGCCTTACGGTCACCGTAACCAGCAAATCAATATCACTGTGTGGCTTCAGGC
CGCCATCCACTGCGGAGCCGTACAAATGTACGGCCAGCAACGTCGGTTCGAGATGGCGCTCGATGACGCC
AACTACCTCTGATAGTTGAGTCGATACTTCGGCGATCACCGCTTCCCTCATAATGTTTAACTTTGTTTTA
GGGCGACTGCCCTGCTGCGTAACATCGTTGCTGCTCCATAACATCAAACATCGACCCACGGCGTAACGCG
CTTGCTGCTTGGATGCCCGAGGCATAGACTGTACCCCAAAAAAACAGTCATAACAAGCCATGAAAACCGC
CACTGCGCCGTTACCACC
